>Addgene plasmid #26314 | pcDNA3.2/V5 hsa-mir-220a | depositor partial sequence | sequence record 12398 | Author sequence
CACAGGCAGGTGGTGACTCTGCTCATGGTGGCTGACACCAGGTGGTTGAGGTCCCCGCAGGTGGAGGTGG
TCAGCTTGAGGGTGCGGAAGCAGATGTCATAGAGTGCCCCATTGTTGATGCAGTAGGTCTCATTCGTATT
CTCCACCAGCTGGTGCACAGACAGTGTGGCATTGTAGGGCTCCACACCGTATCTGACACTTTGGGCGAGG
GCACCATGCTGAAGGTGTTCATGATGCGGTCTGGGAACTCCTCACGGATCTTACTGATGAGCAGTGTGCC
CATCCCGGACCCCGTGCCACCCCCCAGCAAGTGCGTCAGCTGGAAGCCTTGAAGGCAGTCGCAGTTCTAG
GCCTCCTTCTGGACCACGTCCAGGACAGTGCCTACCAGCTCTGTGCCCTCCGTGTAGT
