>Addgene plasmid #26314 | pcDNA3.2/V5 hsa-mir-220a | addgene partial sequence | sequence record 32465 | 26314 with CMV-F
TAGCAAACTCTCTGGCTACTAGAGAACCCACTGCTTACTGGCTTATCGAAATTAATACGACTCACTATAG
GGAGACCCAAGCTGGCTAGTTAAGCTATCAACAAGTTTGTACAAAAAAGCAGGCTCATATGCACAGGCAG
GTGGTGACTCTGCTCATGGTGGCTGACACCAGGTGGTTGAGGTCCCCGCAGGTGGAGGTGGTCAGCTTGA
GGGTGCGGAAGCAGATGTCATAGAGTGCCCCATTGTTGATGCAGTAGGTCTCATTCGTATTCTCCACCAG
CTGGTGCACAGACAGTGTGGCATTGTAGGGCTCCACACCGTATCTGACACTTTGGGCGAGGGCACCATGC
TGAAGGTGTTCATGATGCGGTCTGGGAACTCCTCACGGATCTTACTGATGAGCAGTGTGCCCATCCCGGA
CCCCGTGCCACCCCCCAGCAAGTGCGTCAGCTGGAAGCCTTGAAGGCAGTCGCAGTTCTAGGCCTCCTTC
TGGACCACGTCCAGGACAGTGCCTACCAGCTCTGTGCCCTCCGTGTAGTAAGCTTACCCAGCTTTCTTGT
ACAAAGTGGTTGATCTAGAGGGCCCGCGGTTCGAAGGTAAGCCTATCCCTAACCCTCTCCTCGGTCTCGA
TTCTACGCGTACCGGTTAGTAATGAGTTTAAACGGGGGAGGCTAACTGAAACACGGAAGGAGACAATACC
GGAAGGAACCCGCGCTATGACGGCAATAAAAAGACAGAATAAAACGCACGGGTGTTGGGTCGTTTGTTCA
TAAACGCGGGGTTCGGTCCCAGGGCTGGCACTCTGTCGATACCCCACCGAGACCCCATTGGGGCCAATAC
GCCCGCGTTTCTTCCTTTTCCCCACCCCACCCCCCAAGTTCGGGTTGAA
