[The description below was written by a language model from this plasmid's Addgene catalogue record.]
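Description:
pcDNA3.2/V5 hsa-mir-220a is a mammalian expression plasmid built on the commercial Gateway destination vector pcDNA3.2/V5-DEST. It is propagated in E. coli under ampicillin selection and carries a neomycin resistance marker, so transfected mammalian cells can be selected with G418. No feature table accompanies the record, so the promoter is not explicitly listed. However, the use of a CMV forward sequencing primer fits the CMV immediate-early promoter that characterises the pcDNA3 vector family, and the V5 reverse primer reflects the V5 epitope sequence that lies downstream of the Gateway cassette in this backbone.

The insert is a 408 bp fragment of human genomic DNA covering the annotated hsa-mir-220a (MIR220A) locus. According to the depositor's comments, the pre-miRNA hairpin was amplified together with roughly 100 nt of flanking sequence on each side, using primers with Gateway-compatible ends. The product was recombined first into the entry vector pDONR221 and then transferred into the destination vector. Keeping the native flanking sequence gives a primary-miRNA-like transcript that the cell's miRNA biogenesis machinery can recognise and process. Because the insert is a non-coding hairpin rather than an open reading frame, the vector's V5 tag has no role in the intended use.

The associated publication concerns the experimental evaluation of novel and previously annotated mammalian microRNA genes. This suggests the construct was made to overexpress the candidate hairpin in cultured cells and test whether it actually yields a mature miRNA.
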