Addgene plasmid #26314: pcDNA3.2/V5 hsa-mir-220a
Depositing lab: David Bartel. Depositing organization: Whitehead Institute for Biomedical Research. Publication: Mammalian microRNAs: experimental evaluation of novel and previously annotated genes. Chiang HR, Schoenfeld LW, Ruby JG, Auyeung VC, Spies N, Baek D, Johnston WK, Russ C, Luo S, Babiarz JE, Blelloch R, Schroth GP, Nusbaum C, Bartel DP. Genes Dev. 2010 May 15. 24(10):992-1009. 10.1101/gad.1884710 PubMed 20413612.
Backbone
  Vector backbone: pcDNA3.2/V5-DEST
  Backbone manufacturer: Invitrogen
  Backbone size w/o insert (bp): 7711
  Vector type: Mammalian Expression
  Selectable markers: Neomycin (select with G418)
Growth in bacteria
  Bacterial resistance: Ampicillin, 100 μg/mL
  Growth temperature: 37°C
  Growth strain: DH5alpha
  Copy number: Unknown
Gene/Insert
  Gene/Insert name: hsa-mir-220a (alt names: mir 220a; mir-220a)
  Species: H. sapiens (human)
  Insert size (bp): 408
  Entrez Gene: MIR220A (a.k.a. MIRN220, mir-220, MIRN220A, hsa-mir-220a)
  Cloning method: Gateway Cloning
  Sequencing primers: 5′ CMV-F; 3′ V5 reverse (5′-ACCGAGGAGAGGGTTAGGGAT-3′ )
Terms and licenses: Academic/Nonprofit Terms; Industry Terms: Not Available to Industry
Depositor comments: pre-miRNA hairpins and the surrounding regions were amplified from human genomic DNA using Pfu Polymerase and primers with Gateway (Invitrogen)- compatible ends designed to anneal about 100 nt upstream of and downstream from the miRNA hairpins. PCR products were inserted into Gateway vector pDONR221 and subsequently into pcDNA3.2/V5-DEST.
How to cite: pcDNA3.2/V5 hsa-mir-220a was a gift from David Bartel (Addgene plasmid # 26314 ; http://n2t.net/addgene:26314 ; RRID:Addgene_26314)
